>Addgene plasmid #80047 | pCMV-EPN-01(ΔM) | depositor full sequence | sequence record 150318 | pCMV-EPN-01(ΔM) sequence 6305 bps
GACGGATCGGGAGATCTCCCGATCCCCTATGGTGCACTCTCAGTACAATCTGCTCTGATGCCGCATAGTT
AAGCCAGTATCTGCTCCCTGCTTGTGTGTTGGAGGTCGCTGAGTAGTGCGCGAGCAAAATTTAAGCTACA
ACAAGGCAAGGCTTGACCGACAATTGCATGAAGAATCTGCTTAGGGTTAGGCGTTTTGCGCTGCTTCGCG
ATGTACGGGCCAGATATACGCGTTGACATTGATTATTGACTAGTTATTAATAGTAATCAATTACGGGGTC
ATTAGTTCATAGCCCATATATGGAGTTCCGCGTTACATAACTTACGGTAAATGGCCCGCCTGGCTGACCG
CCCAACGACCCCCGCCCATTGACGTCAATAATGACGTATGTTCCCATAGTAACGCCAATAGGGACTTTCC
ATTGACGTCAATGGGTGGAGTATTTACGGTAAACTGCCCACTTGGCAGTACATCAAGTGTATCATATGCC
AAGTACGCCCCCTATTGACGTCAATGACGGTAAATGGCCCGCCTGGCATTATGCCCAGTACATGACCTTA
TGGGACTTTCCTACTTGGCAGTACATCTACGTATTAGTCATCGCTATTACCATGGTGATGCGGTTTTGGC
AGTACATCAATGGGCGTGGATAGCGGTTTGACTCACGGGGATTTCCAAGTCTCCACCCCATTGACGTCAA
TGGGAGTTTGTTTTGGCACCAAAATCAACGGGACTTTCCAAAATGTCGTAACAACTCCGCCCCATTGACG
CAAATGGGCGGTAGGCGTGTACGGTGGGAGGTCTATATAAGCAGAGCTCTCTGGCTAACTAGAGAACCCA
CTGCTTACTGGCTTATCGAAATTAATACGACTCACTATAGGGAGACCCAAGCTGGCTAGCGTTTAAACGG
GCCCTCTAGAATTATCGATCCGGAGGTACCCGGGCGGCCGCATGGCTGCGCGTGCGTCTGGTTCTAAATC
TGGCTCCGGCTCTGACTCTGGTAGCAAAATCGAAGAGCTGTTCAAGAAACACAAGATCGTTGCCGTGCTG
CGTGCCAATAGTGTGGAAGAAGCGAAAAAGAAAGCGCTGGCGGTTTTCCTGGGCGGCGTTCATCTGATTG
AAATTACCTTTACCGTGCCGGATGCGGATACCGTGATTAAGGAACTGAGCTTTCTGAAGGAAATGGGCGC
GATTATTGGTGCGGGCACCGTGACCAGCGTGGAGCAGTGCCGTAAAGCGGTGGAAAGTGGCGCCGAATTC
ATTGTGAGTCCGCACCTGGACGAGGAAATTAGCCAATTTTGCAAGGAGAAGGGTGTGTTCTATATGCCAG
GCGTTATGACCCCGACCGAACTGGTGAAAGCCATGAAACTGGGCCATACCATCTTAAAACTGTTTCCGGG
TGAGGTGGTGGGTCCGCAGTTTGTTAAAGCGATGAAAGGTCCGTTTCCGAATGTGAAATTTGTGCCAACC
GGCGGTGTTAATCTGGACAATGTGTGCGAATGGTTCAAAGCGGGCGTGCTGGCCGTGGGCGTGGGCAGCG
CGTTAGTGAAAGGCACCCCGGTGGAAGTGGCGGAAAAGGCCAAGGCGTTCGTTGAGAAGATTCGTGGCTG
CACCGAACAGAAACTGATTAGCGAAGAAGATCTGCAGTCTCGTCCGGAACCGACCGCACCGCCGGAAGAA
TCTTTCCGTTCTGGTGTTGAAACCACCACGCCACCGCAAAAACAGGAGCCGATCGACAAAGAACTGTACC
CGCTGACCTCTCTGCGTTCTCTGTTCGGTAACGACCCGTCTTCTCAGTGACTCGAGAAGCTTGCTAGCAG
ATCTTTTTCCCTCTGCCAAAAATTATGGGGACATCATGAAGCCCCTTGAGCACTTAAGTTTAAACCGCTG
ATCAGCCTCGACTGTGCCTTCTAGTTGCCAGCCATCTGTTGTTTGCCCCTCCCCCGTGCCTTCCTTGACC
CTGGAAGGTGCCACTCCCACTGTCCTTTCCTAATAAAATGAGGAAATTGCATCGCATTGTCTGAGTAGGT
GTCATTCTATTCTGGGGGGTGGGGTGGGGCAGGACAGCAAGGGGGAGGATTGGGAAGACAATAGCAGGCA
TGCTGGGGATGCGGTGGGCTCTATGGCTTCTGAGGCGGAAAGAACCAGCTGGGGCTCTAGGGGGTATCCC
C
[124 nt withheld, positions 2172-2295]
C
[91 nt withheld, positions 2297-2387]
A
[49 nt withheld, positions 2389-2437]
CCTTTGACGTTGGAGTCCACGTTCTTT
[37 nt withheld, positions 2465-2501]
ACCCTATCTCGGTCTATTCTTTTGATTTATAAGGGATTTTGCCGATTTCGGCCTATTGGTTAAAAAATGA
GCTGATTTAACAAAAATTTAACGCGAATTAATTCTGTGGAATGTGTGTCAGTTAGGGTGTGGAAAGTCCC
CAGGCTCCCCAGCAGGCAGAAGTATGCAAAGCATGCATCTCAATTAGTCAGCAACCAGGTGTGGAAAGTC
CCCAGGCTCCCCAGCAGGCAGAAGTATGCAAAGCATGCATCTCAATTAGTCAGCAACCATAGTCCCGCCC
CTAACTCCGCCCATCCCGCCCCTAACTCCGCCCAGTTCCGCCCATTCTCCGCCCCATGGCTGACTAATTT
TTTTTATTTATGCAGAGGCCGAGGCCGCCTCTGCCTCTGAGCTATTCCAGAAGTAGTGAGGAGGCTTTTT
TGGAGGCCTAGGCTTTTGCAAAAAGCTCCCGGGAGCTTGTATATCCATTTTCGGATCTGATCAAGAGACA
GGATGAGGATCGTTTCGCATGATTGAACAAGATGGATTGCACGCAGGTTCTCCGGCCGCTTGGGTGGAGA
GGCTATTCGGCTATGACTGGGCACAACAGACAATCGGCTGCTCTGATGCCGCCGTGTTCCGGCTGTCAGC
GCAGGGGCGCCCGGTTCTTTTTGTCAAGACCGACCTGTCCGGTGCCCTGAATGAACTGCAGGACGAGGCA
GCGCGGCTATCGTGGCTGGCCACGACGGGCGTTCCTTGCGCAGCTGTGCTCGACGTTGTCACTGAAGCGG
GAAGGGACTGGCTGCTATTGGGCGAAGTGCCGGGGCAGGATCTCCTGTCATCTCACCTTGCTCCTGCCGA
GAAAGTATCCATCATGGCTGATGCAATGCGGCGGCTGCATACGCTTGATCCGGCTACCTGCCCATTCGAC
CACCAAGCGAAACATCGCATCGAGCGAGCACGTACTCGGATGGAAGCCGGTCTTGTCGATCAGGATGATC
TGGACGAAGAGCATCAGGGGCTCGCGCCAGCCGAACTGTTCGCCAGGCTCAAGGCGCGCATGCCCGACGG
CGAGGATCTCGTCGTGACCCATGGCGATGCCTGCTTGCCGAATATCATGGTGGAAAATGGCCGCTTTTCT
GGATTCATCGACTGTGGCCGGCTGGGTGTGGCGGACCGCTATCAGGACATAGCGTTGGCTACCCGTGATA
TTGCTGAAGAGCTTGGCGGCGAATGGGCTGACCGCTTCCTCGTGCTTTACGGTATCGCCGCTCCCGATTC
GCAGCGCATCGCCTTCTATCGCCTTCTTGACGAGTTCTTCTGAGCGGGACTCTGGGGTTCGAAATGACCG
ACCAAGCGACGCCCAACCTGCCATCACGAGATTTCGATTCCACCGCCGCCTTCTATGAAAGGTTGGGCTT
CGGAATCGTTTTCCGGGACGCCGGCTGGATGATCCTCCAGCGCGGGGATCTCATGCTGGAGTTCTTCGCC
CACCCCAACTTGTTTATTGCAGCTTATAATGGTTACAAATAAAGCAATAGCATCACAAATTTCACAAATA
AAGCATTTTTTTCACTGCATTCTAGTTGTGGTTTGTCCAAACTCATCAATGTATCTTATCATGTCTGTAT
ACCGTCGACCTCTAGCTAGAGCTTGGCGTAATCATGGTCATAGCTGTTTCCTGTGTGAAATTGTTATCCG
CTCACAATTCCACACAACATACGAGCCGGAAGCATAAAGTGTAAAGCCTGGGGTGCCTAATGAGTGAGCT
AACTCACATTAATTGCGTTGCGCTCACTGCCCGCTTTCCAGTCGGGAAACCTGTCGTGCCAGCTGCATTA
ATGAATCGGCCAACGCGCGGGGAGAGGCGGTTTGCGTATTGGGCGCTCTTCCGCTTCCTCGCTCACTGAC
TCGCTGCGCTCGGTCGTTCGGCTGCGGCGAGCGGTATCAGCTCACTCAAAGGCGGTAATACGGTTATCCA
CAGAATCAGGGGATAACGCAGGAAAGAACATGTGAGCAAAAGGCCAGCAAAAGGCCAGGAACCGTAAAAA
GGCCGCGTTGCTGGCGTTTTTCCATAGGCTCCGCCCCCCTGACGAGCATCACAAAAATCGACGCTCAAGT
CAGAGGTGGCGAAACCCGACAGGACTATAAAGATACCAGGCGTTTCCCCCTGGAAGCTCCCTCGTGCGCT
CTCCTGTTCCGACCCTGCCGCTTACCGGATACCTGTCCGCCTTTCTCCCTTCGGGAAGCGTGGCGCTTTC
TCATAGCTCACGCTGTAGGTATCTCAGTTCGGTGTAGGTCGTTCGCTCCAAGCTGGGCTGTGTGCACGAA
CCCCCCGTTCAGCCCGACCGCTGCGCCTTATCCGGTAACTATCGTCTTGAGTCCAACCCGGTAAGACACG
ACTTATCGCCACTGGCAGCAGCCACTGGTAACAGGATTAGCAGAGCGAGGTATGTAGGCGGTGCTACAGA
GTTCTTGAAGTGGTGGCCTAACTACGGCTACACTAGAAGAACAGTATTTGGTATCTGCGCTCTGCTGAAG
CCAGTTACCTTCGGAAAAAGAGTTGGTAGCTCTTGATCCGGCAAACAAACCACCGCTGGTAGCGGTGGTT
TTTTTGTTTGCAAGCAGCAGATTACGCGCAGAAAAAAAGGATCTCAAGAAGATCCTTTGATCTTTTCTAC
GGGGTCTGACGCTCAGTGGAACGAAAACTCACGTTAAGGGATTTTGGTCATGAGATTATCAAAAAGGATC
TTCACCTAGATCCTTTTAAATTAAAAATGAAGTTTTAAATCAATCTAAAGTATATATGAGTAAACTTGGT
CTGACAGTTACCAATGCTTAATCAGTGAGGCACCTATCTCAGCGATCTGTCTATTTCGTTCATCCATAGT
TGCCTGACTCCCCGTCGTGTAGATAACTACGATACGGGAGGGCTTACCATCTGGCCCCAGTGCTGCAATG
ATACCGCGAGACCCACGCTCACCGGCTCCAGATTTATCAGCAATAAACCAGCCAGCCGGAAGGGCCGAGC
GCAGAAGTGGTCCTGCAACTTTATCCGCCTCCATCCAGTCTATTAATTGTTGCCGGGAAGCTAGAGTAAG
TAGTTCGCCAGTTAATAGTTTGCGCAACGTTGTTGCCATTGCTACAGGCATCGTGGTGTCACGCTCGTCG
TTTGGTATGGCTTCATTCAGCTCCGGTTCCCAACGATCAAGGCGAGTTACATGATCCCCCATGTTGTGCA
AAAAAGCGGTTAGCTCCTTCGGTCCTCCGATCGTTGTCAGAAGTAAGTTGGCCGCAGTGTTATCACTCAT
GGTTATGGCAGCACTGCATAATTCTCTTACTGTCATGCCATCCGTAAGATGCTTTTCTGTGACTGGTGAG
TACTCAACCAAGTCATTCTGAGAATAGTGTATGCGGCGACCGAGTTGCTCTTGCCCGGCGTCAATACGGG
ATAATACCGCGCCACATAGCAGAACTTTAAAAGTGCTCATCATTGGAAAACGTTCTTCGGGGCGAAAACT
CTCAAGGATCTTACCGCTGTTGAGATCCAGTTCGATGTAACCCACTCGTGCACCCAACTGATCTTCAGCA
TCTTTTACTTTCACCAGCGTTTCTGGGTGAGCAAAAACAGGAAGGCAAAATGCCGCAAAAAAGGGAATAA
GGGCGACACGGAAATGTTGAATACTCATACTCTTCCTTTTTCAATATTATTGAAGCATTTATCAGGGTTA
TTGTCTCATGAGCGGATACATATTTGAATGTATTTAGAAAAATAAACAAATAGGGGTTCCGCGCACATTT
CCCCGAAAAGTGCCACCTGACGTC
Features (pLannotate 1.2.2; 20 found; start..end, strand, type, name):
     28..80      -  misc_feature   bom (fragment): basis of mobility region from pBR322
    235..614     +  enhancer       CMV enhancer: human cytomegalovirus immediate early enhancer
    615..818     +  promoter       CMV promoter: human cytomegalovirus (CMV) immediate early promoter
    814..847     +  LTR            5' LTR (truncated) (fragment): truncated 5' long terminal repeat (LTR) from HIV-1
    863..881     +  promoter       T7 promoter: promoter for bacteriophage T7 RNA polymerase
   1642..1797    +  CDS            gag (fragment): GAG_HV1H2 - Experimental evidence at protein level: Swiss-Prot protein existence level 1. [p6-gag]: Plays a role in budding of the assembled particle by interacting with the host class E VPS proteins TSG101 and PDCD6IP/AIP1. From Human immunodeficiency virus type 1 group M subtype B (isolate HXB2) (HIV-1).
   1902..2126    +  polyA_signal   bGH poly(A) signal: bovine growth hormone polyadenylation signal
   2130..2151    +  promoter       SV40 promoter (fragment): SV40 enhancer and early promoter
   2172..2600    +  rep_origin     f1 ori (sequence partly withheld): f1 bacteriophage origin of replication; arrow indicates direction of (+) strand synthesis
   2614..2943    +  promoter       SV40 promoter: SV40 enhancer and early promoter
   3010..3801    +  CDS            neo: KKA2_KLEPN - Also known as kan, nptII. Experimental evidence at protein level: Swiss-Prot protein existence level 1. Resistance to kanamycin, neomycin, paromomycin, ribostamycin, butirosin and gentamicin B. From Klebsiella pneumoniae.
   3825..3983    +  CDS            ble (fragment): BLE_KLEPN - Experimental evidence at protein level: Swiss-Prot protein existence level 1. Binding protein with a strong affinity to the bleomycin family of antibiotics. Binds to CL990; an antimitotic-antibiotic compound. From Klebsiella pneumoniae.
   3978..4099    +  polyA_signal   SV40 poly(A) signal: SV40 polyadenylation signal
   4172..4188    -  protein_bind   lac operator: The lac repressor binds to the lac operator to inhibit transcription in E. coli. This inhibition can be relieved by adding lactose or isopropyl-β-D-thiogalactopyranoside (IPTG). lac repressor encoded by lacI
   4196..4226    -  promoter       lac promoter: promoter for the E. coli lac operon
   4241..4262    -  protein_bind   CAP binding site: CAP binding activates transcription in the presence of cAMP. E. coli catabolite activator protein
   4275..4367    -  CDS            lacI (fragment): lac repressor; lacI; The lac repressor binds to the lac operator to inhibit transcription in E. coli. This inhibition can be relieved by adding lactose or isopropyl-β-D-thiogalactopyranoside (IPTG).
   4550..5138    -  rep_origin     ori: high-copy-number ColE1/pMB1/pBR322/pUC origin of replication
   5309..6169    -  CDS            AmpR: β-lactamase; bla; confers resistance to ampicillin, carbenicillin, and related antibiotics
   6170..6274    -  promoter       AmpR promoter: bla
