[The description below was written by a language model from this plasmid's Addgene catalogue record and pLannotate feature annotations shown in this document.]
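Description:
pCMV-EPN-01(ΔM) is a 6.3 kb mammalian expression plasmid built on a pCMV(WT) backbone. It carries a mutant form of EPN-01, a synthetic designed protein from work on proteins that induce the release of nanocage-containing extracellular vesicles. The roughly 850 bp insert sits between NdeI and XhoI sites. It lies downstream of the human cytomegalovirus immediate-early enhancer and promoter and is followed by a bovine growth hormone polyadenylation signal. A T7 promoter between the CMV promoter and the insert serves as a sequencing primer site and could in principle support in vitro transcription.

The record lists a Myc tag. The only part of the open reading frame recognised by automated annotation is a segment matching the HIV-1 Gag p6 region, which recruits the host factors TSG101 and ALIX (PDCD6IP) to promote budding. The rest of the insert is not annotated, so its composition cannot be read from the feature table.

The catalogue fields disagree about the mutation. The purpose line refers to G2A mutants, while the mutation field gives M1I. The ΔM in the name suggests that a membrane-targeting function has been removed, but the record does not explain this. On that reading the plasmid would serve as a loss-of-function control alongside the parental EPN-01 construct.

In bacteria the plasmid is maintained at high copy through a ColE1/pUC-type origin with ampicillin selection, and an f1 origin is also present. For stable selection in mammalian cells, an SV40 early promoter drives a neomycin phosphotransferase gene with an SV40 poly(A) signal, which confers G418 resistance. The short lac, ble, LTR and bom fragments appear to be backbone remnants.
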