Addgene plasmid #80047: pCMV-EPN-01(ΔM)
Purpose: Expression or G2A mutants of EPN-01
Depositing lab: Wesley Sundquist. Depositing organization: University of Utah. Publication: Designed proteins induce the formation of nanocage-containing extracellular vesicles. Votteler J, Ogohara C, Yi S, Hsia Y, Nattermann U, Belnap DM, King NP, Sundquist WI. Nature. 2016 Dec 8;540(7632):292-295. doi: 10.1038/nature20607. Epub 2016 Nov 30. PubMed 27919066.
Backbone
  Vector backbone: pCMV(WT)
  Backbone manufacturer: ...
  Backbone size w/o insert (bp): 5478
  Total vector size (bp): 6305
  Vector type: Mammalian Expression
  Selectable markers: Neomycin (select with G418)
Growth in bacteria
  Bacterial resistance: Ampicillin, 100 μg/mL
  Growth temperature: 37°C
  Growth strain: DH5alpha
  Copy number: High Copy
Gene/Insert
  Gene/Insert name: EPN-01
  Species: Synthetic
  Insert size (bp): 849
  Mutation: M1I
  Promoter: CMV
  Tag / fusion protein: Myc
  Cloning method: Restriction Enzyme; 5′ cloning site NdeI (not destroyed); 3′ cloning site XhoI (not destroyed)
  Sequencing primers: 5′ T7; 3′ BGHR
Terms and licenses: Academic/Nonprofit Terms; Industry Terms: Not Available to Industry
How to cite: pCMV-EPN-01(ΔM) was a gift from Wesley Sundquist (Addgene plasmid # 80047 ; http://n2t.net/addgene:80047 ; RRID:Addgene_80047)
