>Addgene plasmid #80047 | pCMV-EPN-01(ΔM) | addgene partial sequence | sequence record 157762 | T7 5'-TAATACGACTCACTATAGGG-3'
ATTATCGATCCGGAGGTACCCGGGCGGCCGCATGGCTGCGCGTGCGTCTGGTTCTAAATCTGGCTCCGGC
TCTGACTCTGGTAGCAAAATCGAAGAGCTGTTCAAGAAACACAAGATCGTTGCCGTGCTGCGTGCCAATA
GTGTGGAAGAAGCGAAAAAGAAAGCGCTGGCGGTTTTCCTGGGCGGCGTTCATCTGATTGAAATTACCTT
TACCGTGCCGGATGCGGATACCGTGATTAAGGAACTGAGCTTTCTGAAGGAAATGGGCGCGATTATTGGT
GCGGGCACCGTGACCAGCGTGGAGCAGTGCCGTAAAGCGGTGGAAAGTGGCGCCGAATTCATTGTGAGTC
CGCACCTGGACGAGGAAATTAGCCAATTTTGCAAGGAGAAGGGTGTGTTCTATATGCCAGGCGTTATGAC
CCCGACCGAACTGGTGAAAGCCATGAAACTGGGCCATACCATCTTAAAACTGTTTCCGGGTGAGGTGGTG
GGTCCGCAGTTTGTTAAAGCGATGAAAGGTCCGTTTCCGAATGTGAAATTTGTGCCAACCGGCGGTGTTA
ATCTGGACAATGTGTGCGAATGGTTCAAAGCGGGCGTGCTGGCCGTGGGCGTGGGCAGCGCGTTAGTGAA
AGGCACCCCGGTGGAAGTGGCGGAAAAGGCCAAGGCGTTCGTTGAGAAGATTCGTGGCTGCACCGAACAG
AAACTGATTAGCGAAGAAGATCTGCAGTCTCGTCCGGAACCGACCGCACCGCCGGAAGAATCTTTCCGTT
CTGGTGTTGAAACCACCACGCCACCGCAAA
