>Addgene plasmid #80047 | pCMV-EPN-01(ΔM) | addgene partial sequence | sequence record 157763 | BGH-rev 5'-TAGAAGGCACAGTCGAGG-3'
GGGGCTTCATGATGTCCCCATAATTTTTGGCAGAGGGAAAAAGATCTGCTAGCAAGCTTCTCGAGTCACT
GAGAAGACGGGTCGTTACCGAACAGAGAACGCAGAGAGGTCAGCGGGTACAGTTCTTTGTCGATCGGCTC
CTGTTTTTGCGGTGGCGTGGTGGTTTCAACACCAGAACGGAAAGATTCTTCCGGCGGTGCGGTCGGTTCC
GGACGAGACTGCAGATCTTCTTCGCTAATCAGTTTCTGTTCGGTGCAGCCACGAATCTTCTCAACGAACG
CCTTGGCCTTTTCCGCCACTTCCACCGGGGTGCCTTTCACTAACGCGCTGCCCACGCCCACGGCCAGCAC
GCCCGCTTTGAACCATTCGCACACATTGTCCAGATTAACACCGCCGGTTGGCACAAATTTCACATTCGGA
AACGGACCTTTCATCGCTTTAACAAACTGCGGACCCACCACCTCACCCGGAAACAGTTTTAAGATGGTAT
GGCCCAGTTTCATGGCTTTCACCAGTTCGGTCGGGGTCATAACGCCTGGCATATAGAACACACCCTTCTC
CTTGCAAAATTGGCTAATTTCCTCGTCCAGGTGCGGACTCACAATGAATTCGGCGCCACTTTCCACCGCT
TTACGGCACTGCTCCACGCTGGTCACGGTGCCCGCACCAATAATCGCGCCCATTTCCTTCAGAAAGCTCA
GTTCCTTAATCACGGTATCCGCATCCGGCACGGTAAAGGTAATTTCAATCAGATGAACGCCGCCCAGGAA
AACCGCCAGCGCTTTCTTTTTCGCTTCTTCCACACTATTGGCACGCAGCACGGCAACGATCTTGTGTTTC
TTGAACAGCTCTTCGATTTTGCTAC
